>Addgene plasmid #163754 | gRNA_SRR134.3_miRFP670 | addgene full sequence | sequence record 326713 | Addgene NGS Result
AGCGCCCAATACGCAAACCGCCTCTCCCCGCGCGTTGGCCGATTCATTAATGCAGCTGGCACGACAGGTT
TCCCGACTGGAAAGCGGGCAGTGAGCGCAACGCAATTAATGTGAGTTAGCTCACTCATTAGGCACCCCAG
GCTTTACACTTTATGCTTCCGGCTCGTATGTTGTGTGGAATTGTGAGCGGATAACAATTTCACACAGGAA
ACAGCTATGACCATGATTACGCCAAGCTATTTAGGTGACACTATAGAATACTCAAGCTATGCATCAAGCT
TGGTACCGAGCTCGGATCCACTAGTAACGGCCGCCAGTGTGCTGGAATTCGCCCTTTAATGCCAACTTTG
TACAAGAAAGCTGGGTCTAGAAAAAAAGCACCGACTCGGTGCCACTTTTTCAAGTTGATAACGGACTAGC
CTTATTTTAACTTGCTATTTCTAGCTCTAAAACACTATTCGTCCTCATCCTTCCGGTGTTTCGTCCTTTC
CACAAGATATATAAAGCCAAGAAATCGAAATACTTTCAAGTTACGGTAAGCATATGATAGTCCATTTTAA
AACATAATTTTAAAACTGCAAACTACCCAAGAAATTATTACTTTCTACGTCACGTATTTTGTACTAATAT
CTTTGTGTTTACAGTCAAATTAATTCTAATTATCTCTCTAACAGCCTTGTATCGTATATGCAAATATGAA
GGAATCATGGGAAATAGGCCCTCTTCCTGCCCGACCTTGGTACCGGATCCAGTCGACTGAATTGGTTCCT
TTAAAGCCTGCTTTTTTGTACAAAGGGCGAATTCTGCAGATATCCATCACACTGGCGGCCGCTCGAGCAT
GCATCTAGAGGGCCCAATTCGCCCTATAGTGAGTCGTATTACAATTCACTGGCCGTCGTTTTACAACGTC
GTGACTGGGAAAACCCTGGCGTTACCCAACTTAATCGCCTTGCAGCACATCCCCCTTTCGCCAGCTGGCG
TAATAGCGAAGAGGCCCGCACCGATCGCCCTTCCCAACAGTTGCGCAGCCTATACGTACGGCAGTTTAAG
GTTTACACCTATAAAAGAGAGAGCCGTTATCGTCTGTTTGTGGATGTACAGAGTGATATTATTGACACGC
CGGGGCGACGGATGGTGATCCCCCTGGCCAGTGCACGTCTGCTGTCAGATAAAGTCTCCCGTGAACTTTA
CCCGGTGGTGCATATCGGGGATGAAAGCTGGCGCATGATGACCACCGATATGGCCAGTGTGCCGGTCTCC
GTTATCGGGGAAGAAGTGGCTGATCTCAGCCACCGCGAAAATGACATCAAAAACGCCATTAACCTGATGT
TCTGGGGAATATAAATGTCAGGCATGAGATTATCAAAAAGGATCTTCACCTAGATCCTTTTCACGTAGAA
AGCCAGTCCGCAGAAACGGTGCTGACCCCGGATGAATGTCAGCTACTGGGCTATCTGGACAAGGGAAAAC
GCAAGCGCAAAGAGAAAGCAGGTAGCTTGCAGTGGGCTTACATGGCGATAGCTAGACTGGGCGGTTTTAT
GGACAGCAAGCGAACCGGAATTGCCAGCTGGGGCGCCCTCTGGTAAGGTTGGGAAGCCCTGCAAAGTAAA
CTGGATGGCTTTCTTGCCGCCAAGGATCTGATGGCGCAGGGGATCAAGCTCTGATCAAGAGACAGGATGA
GGATCGTTTCGCATGATTGAACAAGATGGATTGCACGCAGGTTCTCCGGCCGCTTGGGTGGAGAGGCTAT
TCGGCTATGACTGGGCACAACAGACAATCGGCTGCTCTGATGCCGCCGTGTTCCGGCTGTCAGCGCAGGG
GCGCCCGGTTCTTTTTGTCAAGACCGACCTGTCCGGTGCCCTGAATGAACTGCAAGACGAGGCAGCGCGG
CTATCGTGGCTGGCCACGACGGGCGTTCCTTGCGCAGCTGTGCTCGACGTTGTCACTGAAGCGGGAAGGG
ACTGGCTGCTATTGGGCGAAGTGCCGGGGCAGGATCTCCTGTCATCTCACCTTGCTCCTGCCGAGAAAGT
ATCCATCATGGCTGATGCAATGCGGCGGCTGCATACGCTTGATCCGGCTACCTGCCCATTCGACCACCAA
GCGAAACATCGCATCGAGCGAGCACGTACTCGGATGGAAGCCGGTCTTGTCGATCAGGATGATCTGGACG
AAGAGCATCAGGGGCTCGCGCCAGCCGAACTGTTCGCCAGGCTCAAGGCGAGCATGCCCGACGGCGAGGA
TCTCGTCGTGACCCATGGCGATGCCTGCTTGCCGAATATCATGGTGGAAAATGGCCGCTTTTCTGGATTC
ATCGACTGTGGCCGGCTGGGTGTGGCGGACCGCTATCAGGACATAGCGTTGGCTACCCGTGATATTGCTG
AAGAGCTTGGCGGCGAATGGGCTGACCGCTTCCTCGTGCTTTACGGTATCGCCGCTCCCGATTCGCAGCG
CATCGCCTTCTATCGCCTTCTTGACGAGTTCTTCTGAATTATTAACGCTTACAATTTCCTGATGCGGTAT
TTTCTCCTTACGCATCTGTGCGGTATTTCACACCGCATCAGGTGGCACTTTTCGGGGAAATGTGCGCGGA
ACCCCTATTTGTTTATTTTTCTAAATACATTCAAATATGTATCCGCTCATGACGTTACATAACTTACGGT
AAATGGCCCGCCTGGCTGACCGCCCAACGACCCCCGCCCATTGACGTCAATAATGACGTATGTTCCCATA
GTAACGCCAATAGGGACTTTCCATTGACGTCAATGGGTGGAGTATTTACGGTAAACTGCCCACTTGGCAG
TACATCAAGTGTATCATATGCCAAGTACGCCCCCTATTGACGTCAATGACGGTAAATGGCCCGCCTGGCA
TTATGCCCAGTACATGACCTTATGGGACTTTCCTACTTGGCAGTACATCTACGTATTAGTCATCGCTATT
ACCATGGTGATGCGGTTTTGGCAGTACATCAATGGGCGTGGATAGCGGTTTGACTCACGGGGATTTCCAA
GTCTCCACCCCATTGACGTCAATGGGAGTTTGTTTTGGCACCAAAATCAACGGGACTTTCCAAAATGTCG
TAACAACTCCGCCCCATTGACGCAAATGGGCGGTAGGCGTGTACGGTGGGAGGTCTATATAAGCAGAGCT
GGTTTAGTGAACCGTCAGATCCGCTAGCGCTACCGGACTCAGATCTCGAGCTCAAGCTTCGAATTCTGCA
GTCGACGGTACCGCGGGCCCGGGATCCACCGGTCGCCACCATGGTAGCAGGTCATGCCTCTGGCAGCCCC
GCATTCGGGACCGCCTCTCATTCGAATTGCGAACATGAAGAGATCCACCTCGCCGGCTCGATCCAGCCGC
ATGGCGCGCTTCTGGTCGTCAGCGAACATGATCATCGCGTCATCCAGGCCAGCGCCAACGCCGCGGAATT
TCTGAATCTCGGAAGCGTACTCGGCGTTCCGCTCGCCGAGATCGACGGCGATCTGTTGATCAAGATCCTG
CCGCATCTCGATCCCACCGCCGAAGGCATGCCGGTCGCGGTGCGCTGCCGGATCGGCAATCCCTCTACGG
AGTACTGCGGTCTGATGCATCGGCCTCCGGAAGGCGGGCTGATCATCGAACTCGAACGTGCCGGCCCGTC
GATCGATCTGTCAGGCACGCTGGCGCCGGCGCTGGAGCGGATCCGCACGGCGGGTTCACTGCGCGCGCTG
TGCGATGACACCGTGCTGCTGTTTCAGCAGTGCACCGGCTACGACCGGGTGATGGTGTATCGTTTCGATG
AGCAAGGCCACGGCCTGGTATTCTCCGAGTGCCATGTGCCTGGGCTCGAATCCTATTTCGGCAACCGCTA
TCCGTCGTCGACTGTCCCGCAGATGGCGCGGCAGCTGTACGTGCGGCAGCGCGTCCGCGTGCTGGTCGAC
GTCACCTATCAGCCGGTGCCGCTGGAGCCGCGGCTGTCGCCGCTGACCGGGCGCGATCTCGACATGTCGG
GCTGCTTCCTGCGCTCGATGTCGCCGTGCCATCTGCAGTTCCTGAAGGACATGGGCGTGCGCGCCACCCT
GGCGGTGTCGCTGGTGGTCGGCGGCAAGCTGTGGGGCCTGGTTGTCTGTCACCATTATCTGCCGCGCTTC
ATCCGTTTCGAGCTGCGGGCGATCTGCAAACGGCTCGCCGAAAGGATCGCGACGCGGATCACCGCGCTTG
AGAGCTAAGCGGCCGCGACTCTAGATCATAATCAGCCATACCACATTTGTAGAGGTTTTACTTGCTTTAA
AAAACCTCCCACACCTCCCCCTGAACCTGAAACATAAAATGAATGCAATTGTTGTTGTTAACTTGTTTAT
TGCAGCTTATAATGGTTACAAATAAAGCAATAGCATCACAAATTTCACAAATAAAGCATTTTTTTCACTG
CATTCTAGTTGTGGTTTGTCCAAACTCATCAATGTATCTTATCATGACCAAAATCCCTTAACGTGAGTTT
TCGTTCCACTGAGCGTCAGACCCCGTAGAAAAGATCAAAGGATCTTCTTGAGATCCTTTTTTTCTGCGCG
TAATCTGCTGCTTGCAAACAAAAAAACCACCGCTACCAGCGGTGGTTTGTTTGCCGGATCAAGAGCTACC
AACTCTTTTTCCGAAGGTAACTGGCTTCAGCAGAGCGCAGATACCAAATACTGTTCTTCTAGTGTAGCCG
TAGTTAGGCCACCACTTCAAGAACTCTGTAGCACCGCCTACATACCTCGCTCTGCTAATCCTGTTACCAG
TGGCTGCTGCCAGTGGCGATAAGTCGTGTCTTACCGGGTTGGACTCAAGACGATAGTTACCGGATAAGGC
GCAGCGGTCGGGCTGAACGGGGGGTTCGTGCACACAGCCCAGCTTGGAGCGAACGACCTACACCGAACTG
AGATACCTACAGCGTGAGCTATGAGAAAGCGCCACGCTTCCCGAAGGGAGAAAGGCGGACAGGTATCCGG
TAAGCGGCAGGGTCGGAACAGGAGAGCGCACGAGGGAGCTTCCAGGGGGAAACGCCTGGTATCTTTATAG
TCCTGTCGGGTTTCGCCACCTCTGACTTGAGCGTCGATTTTTGTGATGCTCGTCAGGGGGGCGGAGCCTA
TGGAAAAACGCCAGCAACGCGGCCTTTTTACGGTTCCTGGCCTTTTGCTGGCCTTTTGCTCACATGTTCT
TTCCTGCGTTATCCCCTGATTCTGTGGATAACCGTATTACCGCCTTTGAGTGAGCTGATACCGCTCGCCG
CAGCCGAACGACCGAGCGCAGCGAGTCAGTGAGCGAGGAAGCGGAAG
Features (pLannotate 1.2.2; 23 found; start..end, strand, type, name):
      2..94      +  CDS            lacI (fragment): lac repressor; lacI; The lac repressor binds to the lac operator to inhibit transcription in E. coli. This inhibition can be relieved by adding lactose or isopropyl-β-D-thiogalactopyranoside (IPTG).
    107..128     +  protein_bind   CAP binding site: CAP binding activates transcription in the presence of cAMP. E. coli catabolite activator protein
    143..173     +  promoter       lac promoter: promoter for the E. coli lac operon
    181..197     +  protein_bind   lac operator: The lac repressor binds to the lac operator to inhibit transcription in E. coli. This inhibition can be relieved by adding lactose or isopropyl-β-D-thiogalactopyranoside (IPTG). lac repressor encoded by lacI
    239..257     +  promoter       SP6 promoter: promoter for bacteriophage SP6 RNA polymerase
    345..366     +  protein_bind   attB2 (fragment): mutant version of attB; recombination site for the Gateway® BP reaction BP Clonase™
    378..453     -  misc_RNA       gRNA scaffold: guide RNA scaffold for the Streptococcus pyogenes CRISPR/Cas9 system
    483..723     -  promoter       U6 promoter: RNA polymerase III promoter for human U6 snRNA
    775..794     -  protein_bind   attB1 (fragment): mutant version of attB; recombination site for the Gateway® BP reaction BP Clonase™
    863..881     -  promoter       T7 promoter: promoter for bacteriophage T7 RNA polymerase
    884..1031    +  CDS            lacZα (fragment): LacZα fragment of β-galactosidase; lacZ fragment
   1041..1344    +  CDS            ccdB (fragment): CcdB, a bacterial toxin that poisons DNA gyrase; ccdB; Plasmids containing the ccdB gene cannot be propagated in standard E. coli strains.
   1392..1661    +  CDS            tnpA (fragment): TN5P_ECOLX - Also known as tnp. Experimental evidence at protein level: Swiss-Prot protein existence level 1. Mediates transposition of transposon Tn5 by a 'cut and paste' mechanism. First, the monomeric transposase binds the 19 bp inverted DNA repeats flanking the transposon. Then, dimerization of the DNA- bound transposase creates a synaptic DNA complex. After nicking of the first DNA strand, excision of the transposon proceeds through a series of intermediates. The transposase then mediates the insertion of the transposon at a new site by strand transfer. The activity of the wild- type tran
   1693..2487    +  CDS            NeoR/KanR: aminoglycoside phosphotransferase from Tn5; aph(3')-II (or nptII); confers resistance to neomycin, kanamycin, and G418 (Geneticin®)
   2508..2558    -  misc_feature   bom (fragment): basis of mobility region from pBR322
   2585..2642    +  promoter       AmpR promoter (fragment): bla
   2643..2946    +  enhancer       CMV enhancer: human cytomegalovirus immediate early enhancer
   2947..3150    +  promoter       CMV promoter: human cytomegalovirus (CMV) immediate early promoter
   3173..3253    +  misc_feature   MCS: multiple cloning site
   3261..4208    +  CDS            ORF frame 1: bright monomeric near-infrared fluorescent protein engineered from a bacterial phytochrome, with an emission maximum of 670 nm (Shcherbakova et al., 2016)
   4224..4307    +  CDS            large T antigen (fragment): large T antigen from SV40 (simian virus 40)
   4330..4451    +  polyA_signal   SV40 poly(A) signal: SV40 polyadenylation signal
   4528..5116    +  rep_origin     ori: high-copy-number ColE1/pMB1/pBR322/pUC origin of replication
