[The description below was written by a language model from this plasmid's Addgene catalogue record and pLannotate feature annotations shown in this document.]
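Description:
gRNA_SRR134.3_miRFP670 is a mammalian CRISPR guide RNA expression plasmid of about 5.3 kb, derived from the gRNA_CloningVector_miRFP670 backbone by Gibson insertion of a 20-nt spacer. It is maintained in E. coli at high copy through a ColE1/pUC-type origin and selected with kanamycin by the Tn5-derived NeoR/KanR aminoglycoside phosphotransferase gene. The feature table also picks up several bacterial remnants inherited from the parental cloning vector: fragments of lacI, lacZα, ccdB and Tn5 transposase, a lac promoter/operator, partial attB1 and attB2 Gateway sites, and flanking SP6 and T7 promoters. These appear to be vestigial rather than functional parts of the design.

The payload consists of two independent mammalian expression units. A human U6 RNA polymerase III promoter drives the spacer fused to the Streptococcus pyogenes Cas9 guide RNA scaffold, producing a single guide RNA that targets human genomic sequence just downstream of the SRR134 SOX2 enhancer. Separately, a CMV enhancer/promoter drives the near-infrared monomeric fluorescent protein miRFP670, followed by a short sequence annotated as an SV40 large T antigen fragment and an SV40 polyadenylation signal. Although the catalogue lists miRFP670 as a tag, it functions as a stand-alone marker for identifying or sorting transfected cells. No Cas9 coding sequence is annotated, so the nuclease must be supplied from another source. According to the depositor, this plasmid is used together with a companion guide plasmid so that paired cuts delete the SRR124 and SRR134 enhancers in human cells, in work examining SOX2 overexpression in breast and lung adenocarcinoma.
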