Addgene plasmid #163754: gRNA_SRR134.3_miRFP670
Purpose: gRNA expression vector containing the miRFP670 fluorescent marker to target the region downstream of the SRR134 SOX2 enhancer in human cells.
Depositing lab: Jennifer Mitchell. Depositing organization: University of Toronto. Publication: Epigenetic reprogramming of a distal developmental enhancer cluster drives SOX2 overexpression in breast and lung adenocarcinoma. Abatti LE, Lado-Fernandez P, Huynh L, Collado M, Hoffman MM, Mitchell JA. Nucleic Acids Res. 2023 Sep 22:gkad734. doi: 10.1093/nar/gkad734. PubMed 37738673.
Backbone
  Vector backbone: gRNA_CloningVector_miRFP670
  Backbone size w/o insert (bp): 5238
  Total vector size (bp): 5298
  Vector type: Mammalian Expression, CRISPR
Growth in bacteria
  Bacterial resistance: Kanamycin, 50 μg/mL
  Growth temperature: 37°C
  Growth strain: DH5alpha
  Copy number: High Copy
Gene/Insert
  Gene/Insert name: gRNA_SRR134.3
  gRNA/shRNA sequence: GAAGGATGAGGACGAATAGT
  Species: H. sapiens (human)
  Promoter: U6
  Tag / fusion protein: miRFP670 (C terminal on backbone)
  Cloning method: Gibson Cloning
  Sequencing primers: 5′ TAATACGACTCACTATAGGG; 3′ ATTTAGGTGACACTATAG
Terms and licenses: Academic/Nonprofit Terms; Industry Terms: Not Available to Industry
Depositor comments: gRNA_CloningVector_miRFP670 (Addgene Plasmid #163748) was modified to insert the target sequence downstream of the SRR134 SOX2 enhancer (GAAGGATGAGGACGAATAGT). Use this gRNA plasmid together with Addgene Plasmid #163753 to knock-out SRR124 and SRR134 enhancers from human cells.
How to cite: gRNA_SRR134.3_miRFP670 was a gift from Jennifer Mitchell (Addgene plasmid # 163754 ; http://n2t.net/addgene:163754 ; RRID:Addgene_163754)
